>Addgene plasmid #223949 | pcDNA5-FRT-TOgw-N-mEGFP | addgene full sequence | sequence record 450830 | Addgene NGS Result
GCTATCACAAGTTTGTACAAAAAAGCTGAACGAGAAACGTAAAATGATATAAATATCAATATATTAAATT
AGATTTTGCATAAAAAACAGACTACATAATACTGTAAAACACAACATATCCAGTCACTATGGCGGCCGCA
TTAGGCACCCCAGGCTTTACACTTTATGCTTCCGGCTCGTATAATGTGTGGATTTTGAGTTAGGATCCGT
CGAGATTTTCAGGAGCTAAGGAAGCTAAAATGGAGAAAAAAATCACTGGATATACCACCGTTGATATATC
CCAATGGCATCGTAAAGAACATTTTGAGGCATTTCAGTCAGTTGCTCAATGTACCTATAACCAGACCGTT
CAGCTGGATATTACGGCCTTTTTAAAGACCGTAAAGAAAAATAAGCACAAGTTTTATCCGGCCTTTATTC
ACATTCTTGCCCGCCTGATGAATGCTCATCCGGAATTCCGTATGGCAATGAAAGACGGTGAGCTGGTGAT
ATGGGATAGTGTTCACCCTTGTTACACCGTTTTCCATGAGCAAACTGAAACGTTTTCATCGCTCTGGAGT
GAATACCACGACGATTTCCGGCAGTTTCTACACATATATTCGCAAGATGTGGCGTGTTACGGTGAAAACC
TGGCCTATTTCCCTAAAGGGTTTATTGAGAATATGTTTTTCGTCTCAGCCAATCCCTGGGTGAGTTTCAC
CAGTTTTGATTTAAACGTGGCCAATATGGACAACTTCTTCGCCCCCGTTTTCACCATGGGCAAATATTAT
ACGCAAGGCGACAAGGTGCTGATGCCGCTGGCGATTCAGGTTCATCATGCCGTTTGTGATGGCTTCCATG
TCGGCAGAATGCTTAATGAATTACAACAGTACTGCGATGAGTGGCAGGGCGGGGCGTAAACGCGTGGATC
CGGCTTACTAAAAGCCAGATAACAGTATGCGTATTTGCGCGCTGATTTTTGCGGTATAAGAATATATACT
GATATGTATACCCGAAGTATGTCAAAAAGAGGTATGCTATGAAGCAGCGTATTACAGTGACAGTTGACAG
CGACAGCTATCAGTTGCTCAAGGCATATATGATGTCAATATCTCCGGTCTGGTAAGCACAACCATGCAGA
ATGAAGCCCGTCGTCTGCGTGCCGAACGCTGGAAAGCGGAAAATCAGGAAGGGATGGCTGAGGTCGCCCG
GTTTATTGAAATGAACGGCTCTTTTGCTGACGAGAACAGGGGCTGGTGAAATGCAGTTTAAGGTTTACAC
CTATAAAAGAGAGAGCCGTTATCGTCTGTTTGTGGATGTACAGAGTGATATTATTGACACGCCCGGGCGA
CGGATGGTGATCCCCCTGGCCAGTGCACGTCTGCTGTCAGATAAAGTCTCCCGTGAACTTTACCCGGTGG
TGCATATCGGGGATGAAAGCTGGCGCATGATGACCACCGATATGGCCAGTGTGCCGGTCTCCGTTATCGG
GGAAGAAGTGGCTGATCTCAGCCACCGCGAAAATGACATCAAAAACGCCATTAACCTGATGTTCTGGGGA
ATATAAATGTCAGGCTCCCTTATACACAGCCAGTCTGCAGGTCGACCATAGTGACTGGATATGTTGTGTT
TTACAGTATTATGTAGTCTGTTTTTTATGCAAAATCTAATTTAATATATTGATATTTATATCATTTTACG
TTTCTCGTTCAGCTTTCTTGTACAAAGTGGTGATAGCTTGGTACCGAGCTCGGATCCACTAGTCCAGTGT
GGTGGAATTCTGCAGATATCCAGCACAGTGGCGGCCGCTCGAGTCTAGAGGGCCCGTTTAAACCCGCTGA
TCAGCCTCGACTGTGCCTTCTAGTTGCCAGCCATCTGTTGTTTGCCCCTCCCCCGTGCCTTCCTTGACCC
TGGAAGGTGCCACTCCCACTGTCCTTTCCTAATAAAATGAGGAAATTGCATCGCATTGTCTGAGTAGGTG
TCATTCTATTCTGGGGGGTGGGGTGGGGCAGGACAGCAAGGGGGAGGATTGGGAAGACAATAGCAGGCAT
GCTGGGGATGCGGTGGGCTCTATGGCTTCTGAGGCGGAAAGAACCAGCTGGGGCTCTAGGGGGTATCCCC
[124 nt withheld, positions 2101-2224]
C
[91 nt withheld, positions 2226-2316]
AGGGTGATGGTTCACGTACCTAGAAGTTCCTATTCCGAAGTTCCTATTCTCTAGAAAGTATAGGAACTTC
CTTGGCCAAAAAGCCTGAACTCACCGCGACGTCTGTCGAGAAGTTTCTGATCGAAAAGTTCGACAGCGTC
TCCGACCTGATGCAGCTCTCGGAGGGCGAAGAATCTCGTGCTTTCAGCTTCGATGTAGGAGGGCGTGGAT
ATGTCCTGCGGGTAAATAGCTGCGCCGATGGTTTCTACAAAGATCGTTATGTTTATCGGCACTTTGCATC
GGCCGCGCTCCCGATTCCGGAAGTGCTTGACATTGGGGAATTCAGCGAGAGCCTGACCTATTGCATCTCC
CGCCGTGCACAGGGTGTCACGTTGCAAGACCTGCCTGAAACCGAACTGCCCGCTGTTCTGCAGCCGGTCG
CGGAGGCCATGGATGCGATCGCTGCGGCCGATCTTAGCCAGACGAGCGGGTTCGGCCCATTCGGACCGCA
AGGAATCGGTCAATACACTACATGGCGTGATTTCATATGCGCGATTGCTGATCCCCATGTGTATCACTGG
CAAACTGTGATGGACGACACCGTCAGTGCGTCCGTCGCGCAGGCTCTCGATGAGCTGATGCTTTGGGCCG
AGGACTGCCCCGAAGTCCGGCACCTCGTGCACGCGGATTTCGGCTCCAACAATGTCCTGACGGACAATGG
CCGCATAACAGCGGTCATTGACTGGAGCGAGGCGATGTTCGGGGATTCCCAATACGAGGTCGCCAACATC
TTCTTCTGGAGGCCGTGGTTGGCTTGTATGGAGCAGCAGACGCGCTACTTCGAGCGGAGGCATCCGGAGC
TTGCAGGATCGCCGCGGCTCCGGGCGTATATGCTCCGCATTGGTCTTGACCAACTCTATCAGAGCTTGGT
TGACGGCAATTTCGATGATGCAGCTTGGGCGCAGGGTCGATGCGACGCAATCGTCCGATCCGGAGCCGGG
ACTGTCGGGCGTACACAAATCGCCCGCAGAAGCGCGGCCGTCTGGACCGATGGCTGTGTAGAAGTACTCG
CCGATAGTGGAAACCGACGCCCCAGCACTCGTCCGAGGGCAAAGGAATAGCACGTACTACGAGATTTCGA
TTCCACCGCCGCCTTCTATGAAAGGTTGGGCTTCGGAATCGTTTTCCGGGACGCCGGCTGGATGATCCTC
CAGCGCGGGGATCTCATGCTGGAGTTCTTCGCCCACCCCAACTTGTTTATTGCAGCTTATAATGGTTACA
AATAAAGCAATAGCATCACAAATTTCACAAATAAAGCATTTTTTTCACTGCATTCTAGTTGTGGTTTGTC
CAAACTCATCAATGTATCTTATCATGTCTGTATACCGTCGACCTCTAGCTAGAGCTTGGCGTAATCATGG
TCATAGCTGTTTCCTGTGTGAAATTGTTATCCGCTCACAATTCCACACAACATACGAGCCGGAAGCATAA
AGTGTAAAGCCTGGGGTGCCTAATGAGTGAGCTAACTCACATTAATTGCGTTGCGCTCACTGCCCGCTTT
CCAGTCGGGAAACCTGTCGTGCCAGCTGCATTAATGAATCGGCCAACGCGCGGGGAGAGGCGGTTTGCGT
ATTGGGCGCTCTTCCGCTTCCTCGCTCACTGACTCGCTGCGCTCGGTCGTTCGGCTGCGGCGAGCGGTAT
CAGCTCACTCAAAGGCGGTAATACGGTTATCCACAGAATCAGGGGATAACGCAGGAAAGAACATGTGAGC
AAAAGGCCAGCAAAAGGCCAGGAACCGTAAAAAGGCCGCGTTGCTGGCGTTTTTCCATAGGCTCCGCCCC
CCTGACGAGCATCACAAAAATCGACGCTCAAGTCAGAGGTGGCGAAACCCGACAGGACTATAAAGATACC
AGGCGTTTCCCCCTGGAAGCTCCCTCGTGCGCTCTCCTGTTCCGACCCTGCCGCTTACCGGATACCTGTC
CGCCTTTCTCCCTTCGGGAAGCGTGGCGCTTTCTCATAGCTCACGCTGTAGGTATCTCAGTTCGGTGTAG
GTCGTTCGCTCCAAGCTGGGCTGTGTGCACGAACCCCCCGTTCAGCCCGACCGCTGCGCCTTATCCGGTA
ACTATCGTCTTGAGTCCAACCCGGTAAGACACGACTTATCGCCACTGGCAGCAGCCACTGGTAACAGGAT
TAGCAGAGCGAGGTATGTAGGCGGTGCTACAGAGTTCTTGAAGTGGTGGCCTAACTACGGCTACACTAGA
AGAACAGTATTTGGTATCTGCGCTCTGCTGAAGCCAGTTACCTTCGGAAAAAGAGTTGGTAGCTCTTGAT
CCGGCAAACAAACCACCGCTGGTAGCGGTGGTTTTTTTGTTTGCAAGCAGCAGATTACGCGCAGAAAAAA
AGGATCTCAAGAAGATCCTTTGATCTTTTCTACGGGGTCTGACGCTCAGTGGAACGAAAACTCACGTTAA
GGGATTTTGGTCATGAGATTATCAAAAAGGATCTTCACCTAGATCCTTTTAAATTAAAAATGAAGTTTTA
AATCAATCTAAAGTATATATGAGTAAACTTGGTCTGACAGTTACCAATGCTTAATCAGTGAGGCACCTAT
CTCAGCGATCTGTCTATTTCGTTCATCCATAGTTGCCTGACTCCCCGTCGTGTAGATAACTACGATACGG
GAGGGCTTACCATCTGGCCCCAGTGCTGCAATGATACCGCGAGACCCACGCTCACCGGCTCCAGATTTAT
CAGCAATAAACCAGCCAGCCGGAAGGGCCGAGCGCAGAAGTGGTCCTGCAACTTTATCCGCCTCCATCCA
GTCTATTAATTGTTGCCGGGAAGCTAGAGTAAGTAGTTCGCCAGTTAATAGTTTGCGCAACGTTGTTGCC
ATTGCTACAGGCATCGTGGTGTCACGCTCGTCGTTTGGTATGGCTTCATTCAGCTCCGGTTCCCAACGAT
CAAGGCGAGTTACATGATCCCCCATGTTGTGCAAAAAAGCGGTTAGCTCCTTCGGTCCTCCGATCGTTGT
CAGAAGTAAGTTGGCCGCAGTGTTATCACTCATGGTTATGGCAGCACTGCATAATTCTCTTACTGTCATG
CCATCCGTAAGATGCTTTTCTGTGACTGGTGAGTACTCAACCAAGTCATTCTGAGAATAGTGTATGCGGC
GACCGAGTTGCTCTTGCCCGGCGTCAATACGGGATAATACCGCGCCACATAGCAGAACTTTAAAAGTGCT
CATCATTGGAAAACGTTCTTCGGGGCGAAAACTCTCAAGGATCTTACCGCTGTTGAGATCCAGTTCGATG
TAACCCACTCGTGCACCCAACTGATCTTCAGCATCTTTTACTTTCACCAGCGTTTCTGGGTGAGCAAAAA
CAGGAAGGCAAAATGCCGCAAAAAAGGGAATAAGGGCGACACGGAAATGTTGAATACTCATACTCTTCCT
TTTTCAATATTATTGAAGCATTTATCAGGGTTATTGTCTCATGAGCGGATACATATTTGAATGTATTTAG
AAAAATAAACAAATAGGGGTTCCGCGCACATTTCCCCGAAAAGTGCCACCTGACGTCGACGGATCGGGAG
ATCTCCCGATCCCCTATGGTGCACTCTCAGTACAATCTGCTCTGATGCCGCATAGTTAAGCCAGTATCTG
CTCCCTGCTTGTGTGTTGGAGGTCGCTGAGTAGTGCGCGAGCAAAATTTAAGCTACAACAAGGCAAGGCT
TGACCGACAATTGCATGAAGAATCTGCTTAGGGTTAGGCGTTTTGCGCTGCTTCGCGATGTACGGGCCAG
ATATACGCGTTGACATTGATTATTGACTAGTTATTAATAGTAATCAATTACGGGGTCATTAGTTCATAGC
CCATATATGGAGTTCCGCGTTACATAACTTACGGTAAATGGCCCGCCTGGCTGACCGCCCAACGACCCCC
GCCCATTGACGTCAATAATGACGTATGTTCCCATAGTAACGCCAATAGGGACTTTCCATTGACGTCAATG
GGTGGAGTATTTACGGTAAACTGCCCACTTGGCAGTACATCAAGTGTATCATATGCCAAGTACGCCCCCT
ATTGACGTCAATGACGGTAAATGGCCCGCCTGGCATTATGCCCAGTACATGACCTTATGGGACTTTCCTA
CTTGGCAGTACATCTACGTATTAGTCATCGCTATTACCATGGTGATGCGGTTTTGGCAGTACATCAATGG
GCGTGGATAGCGGTTTGACTCACGGGGATTTCCAAGTCTCCACCCCATTGACGTCAATGGGAGTTTGTTT
TGGCACCAAAATCAACGGGACTTTCCAAAATGTCGTAACAACTCCGCCCCATTGACGCAAATGGGCGGTA
GGCGTGTACGGTGGGAGGTCTATATAAGCAGAGCTCTCCCTATCAGTGATAGAGATCTCCCTATCAGTGA
TAGAGATCGTCGACGAGCTCGTTTAGTGAACCGTCAGATCGCCTGGAGACGCCATCCACGCTGTTTTGAC
CTCCATAGAAGACACCGGGACCGATCCAGCCTCCGGACTCTAGCGTTTAAACGCCACCATGGTGAGCAAG
GGCGAGGAGCTGTTCACCGGGGTGGTGCCCATCCTGGTCGAGCTGGACGGCGACGTAAACGGCCACAAGT
TCAGCGTGTCCGGCGAGGGCGAGGGCGATGCCACCTACGGCAAGCTGACCCTGAAGTTCATCTGCACCAC
CGGCAAGCTGCCCGTGCCCTGGCCCACCCTCGTGACCACCCTGACCTACGGCGTGCAGTGCTTCAGCCGC
TACCCCGACCACATGAAGCAGCACGACTTCTTCAAGTCCGCCATGCCCGAAGGCTACGTCCAGGAGCGCA
CCATCTTCTTCAAGGACGACGGCAACTACAAGACCCGCGCCGAGGTGAAGTTCGAGGGCGACACCCTGGT
GAACCGCATCGAGCTGAAGGGCATCGACTTCAAGGAGGACGGCAACATCCTGGGGCACAAGCTGGAGTAC
AACTACAACAGCCACAACGTCTATATCATGGCCGACAAGCAGAAGAACGGCATCAAGGTGAACTTCAAGA
TCCGCCACAACATCGAGGACGGCAGCGTGCAGCTCGCCGACCACTACCAGCAGAACACCCCCATCGGCGA
CGGCCCCGTGCTGCTGCCCGACAACCACTACCTGAGCACCCAGTCCAAGCTGAGCAAAGACCCCAACGAG
AAGCGCGATCACATGGTCCTGCTGGAGTTCGTGACCGCCGCCGGGATCACTCTCGGCATGGACGAGCTGT
ACAAG
Features (pLannotate 1.2.2; 28 found; start..end, strand, type, name):
      7..131     +  protein_bind   attR1: mutant version of attR; recombination site for the Gateway® LR reaction LR Clonase™
    156..186     +  promoter       lac UV5 promoter: E. coli lac promoter with an "up" mutation
    210..239     +  promoter       cat promoter (fragment): promoter of the E. coli cat gene encoding chloramphenicol acetyltransferase
    240..899     +  CDS            CmR: chloramphenicol acetyltransferase; cat; confers resistance to chloramphenicol
   1078..1236    +  CDS            ccdA (fragment): CCDA_ECO57 - Also known as H, letA. Experimental evidence at protein level: Swiss-Prot protein existence level 1. Antitoxin component of a type II toxin-antitoxin (TA) system which inhibits the post-segregational killing (PSK) of plasmid-free cells, also referred to as a plasmid addiction system. Binds to and blocks the activity of CcdB; will also remove bound CcdB protein from the CcdB-GyrA complex by forming a CcdA-CcdB complex, a process termed rejuvenation. Functions as a transcriptional corepressor for the ccdAB operon, repression also requires CcdB (By similarity). From Escherichia coli
   1241..1543    +  CDS            ccdB: CCDB_ECOLI - Also known as G, letB, letD. Experimental evidence at protein level: Swiss-Prot protein existence level 1. Toxic component of a type II toxin-antitoxin (TA) system, functioning in plasmid maintainence. Responsible for the post- segregational killing (PSK) of plasmid-free cells, also referred to as a plasmid addiction system. Half-life of over 2 hours. Cell killing by CcdB is accompanied by filamentation, defects in chromosome and plasmid segregation, defects in cell division, formation of anucleate cells, decreased DNA synthesis and plasmid loss. Interferes with the activity of DN
   1587..1711    -  protein_bind   attR2: mutant version of attR; recombination site for the Gateway® LR reaction LR Clonase™
   1831..2055    +  polyA_signal   bGH poly(A) signal: bovine growth hormone polyadenylation signal
   2059..2080    +  promoter       SV40 promoter (fragment): SV40 enhancer and early promoter
   2101..2334    +  rep_origin     f1 ori (fragment) (sequence partly withheld): f1 bacteriophage origin of replication; arrow indicates direction of (+) strand synthesis
   2339..2386    +  protein_bind   FRT: FLP-mediated recombination occurs in the 8-bp core sequence TCTAGAAA (Turan and Bode, 2011). FLP recombinase from the Saccharomyces cerevisiae 2μ plasmid
   2394..3416    +  CDS            HygR: aminoglycoside phosphotransferase from E. coli; aph(4)-Ia; confers resistance to hygromycin
   3426..3551    +  CDS            ble (fragment): BLE_KLEPN - Experimental evidence at protein level: Swiss-Prot protein existence level 1. Binding protein with a strong affinity to the bleomycin family of antibiotics. Binds to CL990; an antimitotic-antibiotic compound. From Klebsiella pneumoniae.
   3546..3667    +  polyA_signal   SV40 poly(A) signal: SV40 polyadenylation signal
   3740..3756    -  protein_bind   lac operator: The lac repressor binds to the lac operator to inhibit transcription in E. coli. This inhibition can be relieved by adding lactose or isopropyl-β-D-thiogalactopyranoside (IPTG). lac repressor encoded by lacI
   3764..3794    -  promoter       lac promoter: promoter for the E. coli lac operon
   3809..3830    -  protein_bind   CAP binding site: CAP binding activates transcription in the presence of cAMP. E. coli catabolite activator protein
   3843..3935    -  CDS            lacI (fragment): lac repressor; lacI; The lac repressor binds to the lac operator to inhibit transcription in E. coli. This inhibition can be relieved by adding lactose or isopropyl-β-D-thiogalactopyranoside (IPTG).
   4118..4706    -  rep_origin     ori: high-copy-number ColE1/pMB1/pBR322/pUC origin of replication
   4877..5737    -  CDS            AmpR: β-lactamase; bla; confers resistance to ampicillin, carbenicillin, and related antibiotics
   5738..5842    -  promoter       AmpR promoter: bla
   5901..5953    -  misc_feature   bom (fragment): basis of mobility region from pBR322
   6108..6487    +  enhancer       CMV enhancer: human cytomegalovirus immediate early enhancer
   6488..6691    +  promoter       CMV promoter: human cytomegalovirus (CMV) immediate early promoter
   6693..6712    +  promoter       PLtetO-1 promoter (fragment): modified phage lambda PL promoter with tet operator sites (Lutz and Bujard, 1997)
   6714..6733    +  promoter       PLtetO-1 promoter (fragment): modified phage lambda PL promoter with tet operator sites (Lutz and Bujard, 1997)
   6741..6774    +  promoter       TRE3GV promoter (fragment): 3rd-generation Tet-responsive promoter that can be activated by binding of Tet-On® 3G, optimized for retroviral and lentiviral vectors
   6855..7571    +  CDS            mEGFP: mEGFP is a basic (constitutively fluorescent) green fluorescent protein published in 2002, derived from Aequorea victoria. It has moderate acid sensitivity.
