[The description below was written by a language model from this plasmid's Addgene catalogue record and pLannotate feature annotations shown in this document.]
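Description:
pcDNA5-FRT-TOgw-N-mEGFP is an empty mammalian expression backbone, 7,571 nt in the sequenced record, built on pcDNA5-FRT-TOgw. It serves as a Gateway destination vector for placing a gene of interest behind an N-terminal mEGFP tag. In bacteria it replicates from a high-copy ColE1/pUC-type origin and carries AmpR on the backbone. The Gateway cassette adds a chloramphenicol resistance gene (CmR), so the unrecombined plasmid is selected with both antibiotics. Because the cassette also encodes the CcdB toxin, which interferes with DNA gyrase, the empty vector must be grown in a ccdB-tolerant strain. A fragment of the f1 origin is also annotated.

The expression unit consists of the CMV enhancer and promoter followed by short tet operator-containing matches (annotated as PLtetO-1 and TRE3GV fragments). This fits a Tet repressor-controlled CMV promoter that is switched on by doxycycline. The mEGFP coding sequence comes next and, across the plasmid's circular junction, is followed directly by the attR1–CmR–ccdB–attR2 cassette and a bGH polyadenylation signal. An LR reaction with an entry clone swaps the CmR/ccdB segment for the gene of interest, producing an mEGFP fusion, and ccdB counterselects non-recombined plasmids in standard strains.

Downstream, an FRT site sits immediately before a hygromycin resistance gene and an SV40 poly(A) signal, with only a small SV40 promoter fragment annotated nearby. FLP-mediated recombination can therefore integrate the plasmid into a genomic FRT site in a suitable host cell line, with hygromycin used to select integrants. According to the record, the vector is used to generate stable cell lines with doxycycline-inducible expression of mEGFP-tagged proteins.
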