Addgene plasmid #223949: pcDNA5-FRT-TOgw-N-mEGFP
Purpose: (Empty Backbone) Gateway cloning of genes of interest with an N-terminal mEGFP fusion; generation of stable cells with doxycycline inducible expression
Depositing lab: Karla Feijs & Roko Žaja. Depositing organization: Universitaetsklinikum Aachen.
Backbone
  Vector backbone: pcDNA5-FRT-TOgw
  Vector type: Mammalian Expression
  Selectable markers: Hygromycin
  Tag / fusion protein: mEGFP (N terminal on backbone)
Growth in bacteria
  Bacterial resistance: Chloramphenicol and Ampicillin, 25 & 100 μg/mL
  Growth temperature: 37°C
  Growth strain: ccdB Survival
  Copy number: High Copy
Gene/Insert
  Gene/Insert name: None
  Tag / fusion protein: mEGFP (N terminal on backbone)
Terms and licenses: Academic/Nonprofit Terms; Industry Terms: Not Available to Industry
How to cite: pcDNA5-FRT-TOgw-N-mEGFP was a gift from Karla Feijs & Roko Žaja (Addgene plasmid # 223949 ; http://n2t.net/addgene:223949 ; RRID:Addgene_223949)
